LOCUS       Exported 2892 bp ds-DNA circular SYN 13-MAY-2021
DEFINITION  Bacterial expression of mutant human alpha synuclein.
ACCESSION   .
VERSION     .
KEYWORDS    pT7-7 asyn K96R
SOURCE      synthetic DNA construct
  ORGANISM  synthetic DNA construct
REFERENCE   1 (bases 1 to 2892)
  TITLE     Lashuel Lab plasmids
REFERENCE   2 (bases 1 to 2892)
  AUTHORS   .
  TITLE     Direct Submission
  JOURNAL   Exported May 13, 2021 from SnapGene Server 1.1.58
            http://www.snapgene.com
FEATURES             Location/Qualifiers
     source          1..2892
                     /organism="synthetic DNA construct"
                     /mol_type="other DNA"
     rep_origin      7..595
                     /direction=RIGHT
                     /label=ori
                     /note="high-copy-number ColE1/pMB1/pBR322/pUC origin of
                     replication"
     primer_bind     496..515
                     /label=pBR322ori-F
                     /note="pBR322 origin, forward primer"
     primer_bind     749..766
                     /label=L4440
                     /note="L4440 vector, forward primer"
     primer_bind     1001..1023
                     /label=pGEX 3'
                     /note="pGEX vectors, reverse primer"
     primer_bind     1088..1107
                     /label=T7
                     /note="T7 promoter, forward primer"
     promoter        1088..1106
                     /label=T7 promoter
                     /note="promoter for bacteriophage T7 RNA polymerase"
     RBS             1138..1160
                     /note="efficient ribosome binding site from bacteriophage
                     T7 gene 10 (Olins and Rangwala, 1989)"
     CDS             complement(1719..2579)
                     /codon_start=1
                     /gene="bla"
                     /product="beta-lactamase"
                     /label=AmpR
                     /note="confers resistance to ampicillin, carbenicillin, and
                     related antibiotics"
                     /translation="MSIQHFRVALIPFFAAFCLPVFAHPETLVKVKDAEDQLGARVGYI
                     ELDLNSGKILESFRPEERFPMMSTFKVLLCGAVLSRVDAGQEQLGRRIHYSQNDLVEYS
                     PVTEKHLTDGMTVRELCSAAITMSDNTAANLLLTTIGGPKELTAFLHNMGDHVTRLDRW
                     EPELNEAIPNDERDTTMPVAMATTLRKLLTGELLTLASRQQLIDWMEADKVAGPLLRSA
                     LPAGWFIADKSGAGERGSRGIIAALGPDGKPSRIVVIYTTGSQATMDERNRQIAEIGAS
                     LIKHW"
     primer_bind     2342..2361
                     /label=Amp-R
                     /note="Ampicillin resistance gene, reverse primer"
     promoter        complement(2580..2684)
                     /gene="bla"
                     /label=AmpR promoter
     primer_bind     2752..2770
                     /label=pBRforEco
                     /note="pBR322 vectors, upsteam of EcoRI site, forward
                     primer"
ORIGIN
        1 atcttcttga gatccttttt ttctgcgcgt aatctgctgc ttgcaaacaa aaaaaccacc
       61 gctaccagcg gtggtttgtt tgccggatca agagctacca actctttttc cgaaggtaac
      121 tggcttcagc agagcgcaga taccaaatac tgtccttcta gtgtagccgt agttaggcca
      181 ccacttcaag aactctgtag caccgcctac atacctcgct ctgctaatcc tgttaccagt
      241 ggctgctgcc agtggcgata agtcgtgtct taccgggttg gactcaagac gatagttacc
      301 ggataaggcg cagcggtcgg gctgaacggg gggttcgtgc acacagccca gcttggagcg
      361 aacgacctac accgaactga gatacctaca gcgtgagcta tgagaaagcg ccacgcttcc
      421 cgaagggaga aaggcggaca ggtatccggt aagcggcagg gtcggaacag gagagcgcac
      481 gagggagctt ccagggggaa acgcctggta tctttatagt cctgtcgggt ttcgccacct
      541 ctgacttgag cgtcgatttt tgtgatgctc gtcagggggg cggagcctat ggaaaaacgc
      601 cagcaacgcg gcctttttac ggttcctggc cttttgctgg ccttttgctc acatgttctt
      661 tcctgcgtta tcccctgatt ctgtggataa ccgtattacc gcctttgagt gagctgatac
      721 cgctcgccgc agccgaacga ccgagcgcag cgagtcagtg agcgaggaag cggaagagcg
      781 cctgatgcgg tattttctcc ttacgcatct gtgcggtatt tcacaccgca taggaagatc
      841 ttccggaaga tcttcctatg gtgcactctc agtacaatct gctctgatgc gctacgtgac
      901 tgggtcatgg ctgcgccccg acacccgcca acacccgctg acgcgccctg acgggcttgt
      961 ctgctcccgg catccgctta cagacaagct gtgaccgtct ccgggagctg catgtgtcag
     1021 aggttttcac cgtcatcacc gaaacgcgcg aggcccagcg attcgaactt ctgatagact
     1081 tcgaaattaa tacgactcac tatagggaga ccacaacggt ttccctctag aaataatttt
     1141 gtttaacttt aagaaggaga tatacatatg gatgtattca tgaaaggact ttcaaaggcc
     1201 aaggagggag ttgtggctgc tgctgagaaa accaaacagg gtgtggcaga agcagcagga
     1261 aagacaaaag agggtgttct ctatgtaggc tccaaaacca aggagggagt ggtgcatggt
     1321 gtggcaacag tggctgagaa gaccaaagag caagtgacaa atgttggagg agcagtggtg
     1381 acgggtgtga cagcagtagc ccagaagaca gtggagggag cagggagcat tgcagcagcc
     1441 actggctttg tcagaaagga ccagttgggc aagaatgaag aaggagcccc acaggaagga
     1501 attctggaag atatgcctgt ggatcctgac aatgaggctt atgaaatgcc ttctgaggaa
     1561 gggtatcaag actacgaacc tgaagcctaa gaaatatctt tgctcccagt ttcttgagat
     1621 ctgctgacag atgttccatc caagcttatc gatgataagc tgtcaaacat gagaattaaa
     1681 tcaatctaaa gtatatatga gtaaacttgg tctgacagtt accaatgctt aatcagtgag
     1741 gcacctatct cagcgatctg tctatttcgt tcatccatag ttgcctgact ccccgtcgtg
     1801 tagataacta cgatacggga gggcttacca tctggcccca gtgctgcaat gataccgcga
     1861 gacccacgct caccggctcc agatttatca gcaataaacc agccagccgg aagggccgag
     1921 cgcagaagtg gtcctgcaac tttatccgcc tccatccagt ctattaattg ttgccgggaa
     1981 gctagagtaa gtagttcgcc agttaatagt ttgcgcaacg ttgttgccat tgctacaggc
     2041 atcgtggtgt cacgctcgtc gtttggtatg gcttcattca gctccggttc ccaacgatca
     2101 aggcgagtta catgatcccc catgttgtgc aaaaaagcgg ttagctcctt cggtcctccg
     2161 atcgttgtca gaagtaagtt ggccgcagtg ttatcactca tggttatggc agcactgcat
     2221 aattctctta ctgtcatgcc atccgtaaga tgcttttctg tgactggtga gtactcaacc
     2281 aagtcattct gagaatagtg tatgcggcga ccgagttgct cttgcccggc gtcaacacgg
     2341 gataataccg cgccacatag cagaacttta aaagtgctca tcattggaaa acgttcttcg
     2401 gggcgaaaac tctcaaggat cttaccgctg ttgagatcca gttcgatgta acccactcgt
     2461 gcacccaact gatcttcagc atcttttact ttcaccagcg tttctgggtg agcaaaaaca
     2521 ggaaggcaaa atgccgcaaa aaagggaata agggcgacac ggaaatgttg aatactcata
     2581 ctcttccttt ttcaatatta ttgaagcatt tatcagggtt attgtctcat gagcggatac
     2641 atatttgaat gtatttagaa aaataaacaa ataggggttc cgcgcacatt tccccgaaaa
     2701 gtgccacctg acgtctaaga aaccattatt atcatgacat taacctataa aaataggcgt
     2761 atcacgaggc cctttcgtct tcaagaataa aaggatctag gtgaagatcc tttttgataa
     2821 tctcatgacc aaaatccctt aacgtgagtt ttcgttccac tgagcgtcag accccgtaga
     2881 aaagatcaaa gg
//
