[The description below was written by a language model from this plasmid's Addgene catalogue record and the feature table of its GenBank file.]
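Description:
pT7-7 asyn K96R is a small bacterial expression plasmid (about 2.9 kb in the sequence record) built on the pT7-7 backbone and carrying a human alpha-synuclein (SNCA) coding sequence with a lysine-to-arginine substitution at residue 96. It replicates in E. coli through a ColE1/pMB1-type origin, annotated as high-copy although the catalogue lists copy number as unknown. Selection is through the bla gene, which encodes beta-lactamase and confers resistance to ampicillin and related antibiotics. This gene is driven by its own promoter and lies in the opposite orientation to the expression cassette.

Expression is controlled by a bacteriophage T7 promoter followed by the efficient ribosome binding site from T7 gene 10. Transcription therefore depends on a host that supplies T7 RNA polymerase, while ordinary cloning strains such as DH5alpha serve for propagation. The roughly 476 bp insert was cloned between ClaI and BglII sites, both of which are retained. The feature table does not annotate the alpha-synuclein open reading frame itself, but the unannotated stretch between the RBS and the end of the AmpR gene is where it would be expected to sit. No affinity tag, fusion partner or transcription terminator is recorded, which suggests the protein is made untagged, though the record does not say so explicitly.

The stated purpose is bacterial production of mutant human alpha-synuclein, the protein linked to Parkinson's disease. A K-to-R change preserves positive charge while removing a lysine side chain, a substitution commonly used to block lysine-directed modifications at a given site, but the record does not state the specific rationale for K96R.
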