Addgene plasmid #105743: pT7-7 asyn K96R
Purpose: Bacterial expression of mutant human alpha synuclein
Depositing lab: Hilal Lashuel. Depositing organization: Swiss Federal Institute of Technology (EPFL).
Backbone
  Vector backbone: pT7-7
  Backbone size w/o insert (bp): 2438
  Vector type: Bacterial Expression
Growth in bacteria
  Bacterial resistance: Ampicillin, 100 μg/mL
  Growth temperature: 37°C
  Growth strain: DH5alpha
  Copy number: Unknown
Gene/Insert
  Gene/Insert name: alpha-synuclein K96R
  Species: H. sapiens (human)
  Insert size (bp): 476
  Mutation: K96R
  Entrez Gene: SNCA (a.k.a. NACP, PARK1, PARK4, PD1)
  Promoter: T7
  Cloning method: Restriction Enzyme; 5′ cloning site ClaI (not destroyed); 3′ cloning site BglII (not destroyed)
  Sequencing primers: 5′ T7 (TAATACGACTCACTATAGG); 3′ AmpStop (TCAGGCAACTATGGATGAAC)
Terms and licenses: Academic/Nonprofit Terms; Industry Terms: Not Available to Industry
How to cite: pT7-7 asyn K96R was a gift from Hilal Lashuel (Addgene plasmid # 105743 ; http://n2t.net/addgene:105743 ; RRID:Addgene_105743)
